LOCUS       Exported 953 bp ds-DNA linear SYN 06-JUL-2021
DEFINITION  synthetic linear DNA
ACCESSION   .
VERSION     .
KEYWORDS    TAL-2TT3
SOURCE      synthetic DNA construct
  ORGANISM  synthetic DNA construct
REFERENCE   1 (bases 1 to 953)
  AUTHORS   Schmid-Burgk JL, Schmidt T, Kaiser V, Honing K, Hornung V
  TITLE     A ligation-independent cloning technique for high-throughput
            assembly of transcription activator-like effector genes.
  JOURNAL   Nat Biotechnol. 2012 Dec 16. doi: 10.1038/nbt.2460.
  PUBMED    23242165
REFERENCE   2 (bases 1 to 953)
  AUTHORS   .
  TITLE     Direct Submission
  JOURNAL   Exported Jul 6, 2021 from SnapGene Server 1.1.58
            http://www.snapgene.com
FEATURES             Location/Qualifiers
     source          1..953
                     /organism="synthetic DNA construct"
                     /mol_type="other DNA"
     primer_bind     complement(354..370)
                     /label=M13 rev
                     /note="common sequencing primer, one of multiple similar
                     variants"
     primer_bind     complement(354..370)
                     /label=M13 Reverse
                     /note="In lacZ gene. Also called M13-rev"
     primer_bind     complement(367..389)
                     /label=M13/pUC Reverse
                     /note="In lacZ gene"
     protein_bind    378..394
                     /label=lac operator
                     /bound_moiety="lac repressor encoded by lacI"
                     /note="The lac repressor binds to the lac operator to
                     inhibit transcription in E. coli. This inhibition can be
                     relieved by adding lactose or
                     isopropyl-beta-D-thiogalactopyranoside (IPTG)."
     promoter        complement(402..432)
                     /label=lac promoter
                     /note="promoter for the E. coli lac operon"
     protein_bind    447..468
                     /label=CAP binding site
                     /bound_moiety="E. coli catabolite activator protein"
                     /note="CAP binding activates transcription in the presence
                     of cAMP."
     primer_bind     complement(585..602)
                     /label=L4440
                     /note="L4440 vector, forward primer"
     primer_bind     complement(836..855)
                     /label=pBR322ori-F
                     /note="pBR322 origin, forward primer"
ORIGIN
        1 tcgagctcgg tacctcgcga atgcatctag atccaaatga atgcccggtt gctccctgtc
       61 ttgtgtcaag atcatggact gaccccagac caggtggtcg caatcgcctc taacggtggg
      121 ggaaagcaag ccctggaaac cgtgcaaagg ttgttgcccg tcctttgtca agaccacggc
      181 cttacacccg agcaagtcgt ggccattgca tcaaacggtg gtggcaaaca ggctcttgag
      241 actgttcaga gacttctccc agttctctgc caggcacacg ggctgcattc ccaaatatcg
      301 gatcccgggc ccgtcgactg cagaggcctg catgcaagct tggcgtaatc atggtcatag
      361 ctgtttcctg tgtgaaattg ttatccgctc acaattccac acaacatacg agccggaagc
      421 ataaagtgta aagcctgggg tgcctaatga gtgagctaac tcacattaat tgcgttgcgc
      481 tcactgcccg ctttccagtc gggaaacctg tcgtgccagc tgcattaatg aatcggccaa
      541 cgcgcgggga gaggcggttt gcgtattggg cgctcttccg cttcctcgct cactgactcg
      601 ctgcgctcgg tcgttcggct gcggcgagcg gtatcagctc actcaaaggc ggtaatacgg
      661 ttatccacag aatcagggga taacgcagga aagaacatgt gagcaaaagg ccagcaaaag
      721 gccaggaacc gtaaaaaggc cgcgttgctg gcgtttttcc ataggctccg cccccctgac
      781 gagcatcaca aaaatcgacg ctcaagtcag aggtggcgaa acccgacagg actataaaga
      841 taccaggcgt ttccccctgg aagctccctc gtgcgctctc ctgttccgac cctgccgctt
      901 accggatacc tgtccgcctt tctcccttcg ggaagcgtgg cgctttctca tag
//
