>Addgene plasmid #41495 | TAL-2TT3 | depositor partial sequence | sequence record 55364 | TAL-2TT3 sequence 252 bps
GAATGCCCGGTTGCTCCCTGTCTTGTGTCAAGATCATGGACTGACCCCAGACCAGGTGGTCGCAATCGCC
TCTAACGGTGGGGGAAAGCAAGCCCTGGAAACCGTGCAAAGGTTGTTGCCCGTCCTTTGTCAAGACCACG
GCCTTACACCCGAGCAAGTCGTGGCCATTGCATCAAACGGTGGTGGCAAACAGGCTCTTGAGACTGTTCA
GAGACTTCTCCCAGTTCTCTGCCAGGCACACGGGCTGCATTC
