[The description below was written by a language model from this plasmid's Addgene catalogue record and the feature table of its GenBank file.]
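Description:
TAL-2TT3 is a small, high-copy bacterial cloning plasmid that serves as a building-block module for assembling transcription activator-like effector (TALE) genes by a ligation-independent cloning method designed for high-throughput construction. It consists of a custom backbone of about 3 kb, catalogued as a PCR cloning vector, carrying a 252 bp synthetic insert named 2TT3. The record does not define this name. The insert size and the naming pattern would fit a short block of TALE repeat units specifying two thymine-recognising positions at a defined place in the array, but that is an inference rather than a stated fact. The plasmid is maintained in E. coli under ampicillin selection, and the cloning method used to build it is listed as unknown.

The available sequence record covers only a 953 bp portion of the plasmid, so it does not give a full map, and the insert itself is not annotated within it. What it shows is typical pUC-style cloning-vector context: a lac promoter with its lac operator and CAP binding site, and M13/pUC reverse primer sites lying within lacZ-derived sequence. A primer site associated with the pBR322-type origin is also present, which agrees with the high-copy designation. The ampicillin resistance gene and the complete origin are not annotated in this fragment. M13/pUC forward and reverse primers are listed for sequencing, which places them on either side of the insert.

There are no eukaryotic promoters, tags or reporters recorded, so the plasmid is not an expression construct. It acts as a template or donor from which the repeat module is obtained and combined with other library modules to build custom TALE DNA-binding arrays.
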