Addgene plasmid #41495: TAL-2TT3
Depositing lab: Veit Hornung. Depositing organization: Universitaetsklinikum Bonn. Publication: A ligation-independent cloning technique for high-throughput assembly of transcription activator-like effector genes. Schmid-Burgk JL, Schmidt T, Kaiser V, Honing K, Hornung V. Nat Biotechnol. 2012 Dec 16. doi: 10.1038/nbt.2460. PubMed 23242165.
Backbone
  Vector backbone: Custom backbone
  Backbone size w/o insert (bp): 2961
  Vector type: PCR Cloning Vector
Growth in bacteria
  Bacterial resistance: Ampicillin, 100 μg/mL
  Growth temperature: 37°C
  Growth strain: DH10B
  Copy number: High Copy
Gene/Insert
  Gene/Insert name: 2TT3
  Species: Synthetic
  Insert size (bp): 252
  Cloning method: Unknown
  Sequencing primers: 5′ M13_pUC_fwd; 3′ M13_pUC_rev
Terms and licenses: Academic/Nonprofit Terms; Industry Terms: Not Available to Industry
How to cite: TAL-2TT3 was a gift from Veit Hornung (Addgene plasmid # 41495 ; http://n2t.net/addgene:41495 ; RRID:Addgene_41495)
